>Addgene plasmid #32471 | pCVB | depositor full sequence | sequence record 37253 | pCVB sequence 15775 bps
GATCTGAGGGTAAATTTCTAGTTTTTCTCCTTCATTTTCTTGGTTAGGACCCTTTTCTCTTTTTATTTTT
TTGAGCTTTGATCTTTCTTTAAACTGATCTATTTTTTAATTGATTGGTTATGGTGTAAATATTACATAGC
TTTAACTGATAATCTGATTACTTTATTTCGTGTGTCTATGATGATGATGATAGTTACAGAACCGACGACT
CGTCCGTCCTGTAGAAACCCCAACCCGTGAAATCAAAAAACTCGACGGCCTGTGGGCATTCAGTCTGGAT
CGCGAAAACTGTGGAATTGATCAGCGTTGGTGGGAAAGCGCGTTACAAGAAAGCCGGGCAATTGCTGTGC
CAGGCAGTTTTAACGATCAGTTCGCCGATGCAGATATTCGTAATTATGCGGGCAACGTCTGGTATCAGCG
CGAAGTCTTTATACCGAAAGGTTGGGCAGGCCAGCGTATCGTGCTGCGTTTCGATGCGGTCACTCATTAC
GGCAAAGTGTGGGTCAATAATCAGGAAGTGATGGAGCATCAGGGCGGCTATACGCCATTTGAAGCCGATG
TCACGCCGTATGTTATTGCCGGGAAAAGTGTACGTATCACCGTTTGTGTGAACAACGAACTGAACTGGCA
GACTATCCCGCCGGGAATGGTGATTACCGACGAAAACGGCAAGAAAAAGCAGTCTTACTTCCATGATTTC
TTTAACTATGCCGGAATCCATCGCAGCGTAATGCTCTACACCACGCCGAACACCTGGGTGGACGATATCA
CCGTGGTGACGCATGTCGCGCAAGACTGTAACCACGCGTCTGTTGACTGGCAGGTGGTGGCCAATGGTGA
TGTCAGCGTTGAACTGCGTGATGCGGATCAACAGGTGGTTGCAACTGGACAAGGCACTAGCGGGACTTTG
CAAGTGGTGAATCCGCACCTCTGGCAACCGGGTGAAGGTTATCTCTATGAACTCGAAGTCACAGCCAAAA
GCCAGACAGAGTCTGATATCTACCCGCTTCGCGTCGGCATCCGGTCAGTGGCAGTGAAGGGCCAACAGTT
CCTGATTAACCACAAACCGTTCTACTTTACTGGCTTTGGTCGTCATGAAGATGCGGACTTACGTGGCAAA
GGATTCGATAACGTGCTGATGGTGCACGACCACGCATTAATGGACTGGATTGGGGCCAACTCCTACCGTA
CCTCGCATTACCCTTACGCTGAAGAGATGCTCGACTGGGCAGATGAACATGGCATCGTGGTGATTGATGA
AACTGCTGCTGTCGGCTTTCAGCTGTCTTTAGGCATTGGTTTCGAAGCGGGCAACAAGCCGAAAGAACTG
TACAGCGAAGAGGCAGTCAACGGGGAAACTCAGCAAGCGCACTTACAGGCGATTAAAGAGCTGATAGCGC
GTGACAAAAACCACCCAAGCGTGGTGATGTGGAGTATTGCCAACGAACCGGATACCCGTCCGCAAGGTGC
ACGGGAATATTTCGCGCCACTGGCGGAAGCAACGCGTAAACTCGACCCGACGCGTCCGATCACCTGCGTC
AATGTAATGTTCTGCGACGCTCACACCGATACCATCAGCGATCTCTTTGATGTGCTGTGCCTGAACCGTT
ATTACGGATGGTATGTCCAAAGCGGCGATTTGGAAACGGCAGAGAAGGTACTGGAAAAAGAACTTCTGGC
CTGGCAGGAGAAACTGCATCAGCCGATTATCATCACCGAATACGGCGTGGATACGTTAGCCGGGCTGCAC
TCAATGTACACCGACATGTGGAGTGAAGAGTATCAGTGTGCATGGCTGGATATGTATCACCGCGTCTTTG
ATCGCGTCAGCGCCGTCGTCGGTGAACAGGTATGGAATTTCGCCGATTTTGCGACCTCGCAAGGCATATT
GCGCGTTGGCGGTAACAAGAAAGGGATCTTCACTCGCGACCGCAAACCGAAGTCGGCGGCTTTTCTGCTG
CAAAAACGCTGGACTGGCATGAACTTCGGTGAAAAACCGCAGCAGGGAGGCAAACAAGCTAGCCACCACC
ACCACCACCACGTGTGAATTACAGGTGACCAGCTCGAATTTCCCCGATCGTTCAAACATTTGGCAATAAA
GTTTCTTAAGATTGAATCCTGTTGCCGGTCTTGCGATGATTATCATATAATTTCTGTTGAATTACGTTAA
GCATGTAATAATTAACATGTAATGCATGACGTTATTTATGAGATGGGTTTTTATGATTAGAGTCCCGCAA
TTATACATTTAATACGCGATAGAAAACAAAATATAGCGCGCAAACTAGGATAAATTATCGCGCGCGGTGT
CATCTATGTTACTAGATCGGGAATTAAACTATCAGTGTTTGACAGGATATATTGGCGGGTAAACCTAAGA
GAAAAGAGCGTTTATTAGAATAACGGATATTTAAAAGGGCGTGAAAAGGTTTATCCGTTCGTCCATTTGT
ATGTGCATGCCAACCACAGGGTTCCCCTCGGGATCAAAGTACTTTGATCCAACCCCTCCGCTGCTATAGT
GCAGTCGGCTTCTGACGTTCAGTGCAGCCGTCTTCTGAAAACGACATGTCGCACAAGTCCTAAGTTACGC
GACAGGCTGCCGCCCTGCCCTTTTCCTGGCGTTTTCTTGTCGCGTGTTTTAGTCGCATAAAGTAGAATAC
TTGCGACTAGAACCGGAGACATTACGCCATGAACAAGAGCGCCGCCGCTGGCCTGCTGGGCTATGCCCGC
GTCAGCACCGACGACCAGGACTTGACCAACCAACGGGCCGAACTGCACGCGGCCGGCTGCACCAAGCTGT
TTTCCGAGAAGATCACCGGCACCAGGCGCGACCGCCCGGAGCTGGCCAGGATGCTTGACCACCTACGCCC
TGGCGACGTTGTGACAGTGACCAGGCTAGACCGCCTGGCCCGCAGCACCCGCGACCTACTGGACATTGCC
GAGCGCATCCAGGAGGCCGGCGCGGGCCTGCGTAGCCTGGCAGAGCCGTGGGCCGACACCACCACGCCGG
CCGGCCGCATGGTGTTGACCGTGTTCGCCGGCATTGCCGAGTTCGAGCGTTCCCTAATCATCGACCGCAC
CCGGAGCGGGCGCGAGGCCGCCAAGGCCCGAGGCGTGAAGTTTGGCCCCCGCCCTACCCTCACCCCGGCA
CAGATCGCGCACGCCCGCGAGCTGATCGACCAGGAAGGCCGCACCGTGAAAGAGGCGGCTGCACTGCTTG
GCGTGCATCGCTCGACCCTGTACCGCGCACTTGAGCGCAGCGAGGAAGTGACGCCCACCGAGGCCAGGCG
GCGCGGTGCCTTCCGTGAGGACGCATTGACCGAGGCCGACGCCCTGGCGGCCGCCGAGAATGAACGCCAA
GAGGAACAAGCATGAAACCGCACCAGGACGGCCAGGACGAACCGTTTTTCATTACCGAAGAGATCGAGGC
GGAGATGATCGCGGCCGGGTACGTGTTCGAGCCGCCCGCGCACGTCTCAACCGTGCGGCTGCATGAAATC
CTGGCCGGTTTGTCTGATGCCAAGCTGGCGGCCTGGCCGGCCAGCTTGGCCGCTGAAGAAACCGAGCGCC
GCCGTCTAAAAAGGTGATGTGTATTTGAGTAAAACAGCTTGCGTCATGCGGTCGCTGCGTATATGATGCG
ATGAGTAAATAAACAAATACGCAAGGGGAACGCATGAAGGTTATCGCTGTACTTAACCAGAAAGGCGGGT
CAGGCAAGACGACCATCGCAACCCATCTAGCCCGCGCCCTGCAACTCGCCGGGGCCGATGTTCTGTTAGT
CGATTCCGATCCCCAGGGCAGTGCCCGCGATTGGGCGGCCGTGCGGGAAGATCAACCGCTAACCGTTGTC
GGCATCGACCGCCCGACGATTGACCGCGACGTGAAGGCCATCGGCCGGCGCGACTTCGTAGTGATCGACG
GAGCGCCCCAGGCGGCGGACTTGGCTGTGTCCGCGATCAAGGCAGCCGACTTCGTGCTGATTCCGGTGCA
GCCAAGCCCTTACGACATATGGGCCACCGCCGACCTGGTGGAGCTGGTTAAGCAGCGCATTGAGGTCACG
GATGGAAGGCTACAAGCGGCCTTTGTCGTGTCGCGGGCGATCAAAGGCACGCGCATCGGCGGTGAGGTTG
CCGAGGCGCTGGCCGGGTACGAGCTGCCCATTCTTGAGTCCCGTATCACGCAGCGCGTGAGCTACCCAGG
CACTGCCGCCGCCGGCACAACCGTTCTTGAATCAGAACCCGAGGGCGACGCTGCCCGCGAGGTCCAGGCG
CTGGCCGCTGAAATTAAATCAAAACTCATTTGAGTTAATGAGGTAAAGAGAAAATGAGCAAAAGCACAAA
CACGCTAAGTGCCGGCCGTCCGAGCGCACGCAGCAGCAAGGCTGCAACGTTGGCCAGCCTGGCAGACACG
CCAGCCATGAAGCGGGTCAACTTTCAGTTGCCGGCGGAGGATCACACCAAGCTGAAGATGTACGCGGTAC
GCCAAGGCAAGACCATTACCGAGCTGCTATCTGAATACATCGCGCAGCTACCAGAGTAAATGAGCAAATG
AATAAATGAGTAGATGAATTTTAGCGGCTAAAGGAGGCGGCATGGAAAATCAAGAACAACCAGGCACCGA
CGCCGTGGAATGCCCCATGTGTGGAGGAACGGGCGGTTGGCCAGGCGTAAGCGGCTGGGTTGTCTGCCGG
CCCTGCAATGGCACTGGAACCCCCAAGCCCGAGGAATCGGCGTGACGGTCGCAAACCATCCGGCCCGGTA
CAAATCGGCGCGGCGCTGGGTGATGACCTGGTGGAGAAGTTGAAGGCCGCGCAGGCCGCCCAGCGGCAAC
GCATCGAGGCAGAAGCACGCCCCGGTGAATCGTGGCAAGCGGCCGCTGATCGAATCCGCAAAGAATCCCG
GCAACCGCCGGCAGCCGGTGCGCCGTCGATTAGGAAGCCGCCCAAGGGCGACGAGCAACCAGATTTTTTC
GTTCCGATGCTCTATGACGTGGGCACCCGCGATAGTCGCAGCATCATGGACGTGGCCGTTTTCCGTCTGT
CGAAGCGTGACCGACGAGCTGGCGAGGTGATCCGCTACGAGCTTCCAGACGGGCACGTAGAGGTTTCCGC
AGGGCCGGCCGGCATGGCCAGTGTGTGGGATTACGACCTGGTACTGATGGCGGTTTCCCATCTAACCGAA
TCCATGAACCGATACCGGGAAGGGAAGGGAGACAAGCCCGGCCGCGTGTTCCGTCCACACGTTGCGGACG
TACTCAAGTTCTGCCGGCGAGCCGATGGCGGAAAGCAGAAAGACGACCTGGTAGAAACCTGCATTCGGTT
AAACACCACGCACGTTGCCATGCAGCGTACGAAGAAGGCCAAGAACGGCCGCCTGGTGACGGTATCCGAG
GGTGAAGCCTTGATTAGCCGCTACAAGATCGTAAAGAGCGAAACCGGGCGGCCGGAGTACATCGAGATCG
AGCTAGCTGATTGGATGTACCGCGAGATCACAGAAGGCAAGAACCCGGACGTGCTGACGGTTCACCCCGA
TTACTTTTTGATCGATCCCGGCATCGGCCGTTTTCTCTACCGCCTGGCACGCCGCGCCGCAGGCAAGGCA
GAAGCCAGATGGTTGTTCAAGACGATCTACGAACGCAGTGGCAGCGCCGGAGAGTTCAAGAAGTTCTGTT
TCACCGTGCGCAAGCTGATCGGGTCAAATGACCTGCCGGAGTACGATTTGAAGGAGGAGGCGGGGCAGGC
TGGCCCGATCCTAGTCATGCGCTACCGCAACCTGATCGAGGGCGAAGCATCCGCCGGTTCCTAATGTACG
GAGCAGATGCTAGGGCAAATTGCCCTAGCAGGGGAAAAAGGTCGAAAAGGTCTCTTTCCTGTGGATAGCA
CGTACATTGGGAACCCAAAGCCGTACATTGGGAACCGGAACCCGTACATTGGGAACCCAAAGCCGTACAT
TGGGAACCGGTCACACATGTAAGTGACTGATATAAAAGAGAAAAAAGGCGATTTTTCCGCCTAAAACTCT
TTAAAACTTATTAAAACTCTTAAAACCCGCCTGGCCTGTGCATAACTGTCTGGCCAGCGCACAGCCGAAG
AGCTGCAAAAAGCGCCTACCCTTCGGTCGCTGCGCTCCCTACGCCCCGCCGCTTCGCGTCGGCCTATCGC
GGCCGCTGGCCGCTCAAAAATGGCTGGCCTACGGCCAGGCAATCTACCAGGGCGCGGACAAGCCGCGCCG
TCGCCACTCGACCGCCGGCGCCCACATCAAGGCACCCTGCCTCGCGCGTTTCGGTGATGACGGTGAAAAC
CTCTGACACATGCAGCTCCCGGAGACGGTCACAGCTTGTCTGTAAGCGGATGCCGGGAGCAGACAAGCCC
GTCAGGGCGCGTCAGCGGGTGTTGGCGGGTGTCGGGGCGCAGCCATGACCCAGTCACGTAGCGATAGCGG
AGTGTATACTGGCTTAACTATGCGGCATCAGAGCAGATTGTACTGAGAGTGCACCATATGCGGTGTGAAA
TACCGCACAGATGCGTAAGGAGAAAATACCGCATCAGGCGCTCTTCCGCTTCCTCGCTCACTGACTCGCT
GCGCTCGGTCGTTCGGCTGCGGCGAGCGGTATCAGCTCACTCAAAGGCGGTAATACGGTTATCCACAGAA
TCAGGGGATAACGCAGGAAAGAACATGTGAGCAAAAGGCCAGCAAAAGGCCAGGAACCGTAAAAAGGCCG
CGTTGCTGGCGTTTTTCCATAGGCTCCGCCCCCCTGACGAGCATCACAAAAATCGACGCTCAAGTCAGAG
GTGGCGAAACCCGACAGGACTATAAAGATACCAGGCGTTTCCCCCTGGAAGCTCCCTCGTGCGCTCTCCT
GTTCCGACCCTGCCGCTTACCGGATACCTGTCCGCCTTTCTCCCTTCGGGAAGCGTGGCGCTTTCTCATA
GCTCACGCTGTAGGTATCTCAGTTCGGTGTAGGTCGTTCGCTCCAAGCTGGGCTGTGTGCACGAACCCCC
CGTTCAGCCCGACCGCTGCGCCTTATCCGGTAACTATCGTCTTGAGTCCAACCCGGTAAGACACGACTTA
TCGCCACTGGCAGCAGCCACTGGTAACAGGATTAGCAGAGCGAGGTATGTAGGCGGTGCTACAGAGTTCT
TGAAGTGGTGGCCTAACTACGGCTACACTAGAAGGACAGTATTTGGTATCTGCGCTCTGCTGAAGCCAGT
TACCTTCGGAAAAAGAGTTGGTAGCTCTTGATCCGGCAAACAAACCACCGCTGGTAGCGGTGGTTTTTTT
GTTTGCAAGCAGCAGATTACGCGCAGAAAAAAAGGATCTCAAGAAGATCCTTTGATCTTTTCTACGGGGT
CTGACGCTCAGTGGAACGAAAACTCACGTTAAGGGATTTTGGTCATGCATTCTAGGTACTAAAACAATTC
ATCCAGTAAAATATAATATTTTATTTTCTCCCAATCAGGCTTGATCCCCAGTAAGTCAAAAAATAGCTCG
ACATACTGTTCTTCCCCGATATCCTCCCTGATCGACCGGACGCAGAAGGCAATGTCATACCACTTGTCCG
CCCTGCCGCTTCTCCCAAGATCAATAAAGCCACTTACTTTGCCATCTTTCACAAAGATGTTGCTGTCTCC
CAGGTCGCCGTGGGAAAAGACAAGTTCCTCTTCGGGCTTTTCCGTCTTTAAAAAATCATACAGCTCGCGC
GGATCTTTAAATGGAGTGTCTTCTTCCCAGTTTTCGCAATCCACATCGGCCAGATCGTTATTCAGTAAGT
AATCCAATTCGGCTAAGCGGCTGTCTAAGCTATTCGTATAGGGACAATCCGATATGTCGATGGAGTGAAA
GAGCCTGATGCACTCCGCATACAGCTCGATAATCTTTTCAGGGCTTTGTTCATCTTCATACTCTTCCGAG
CAAAGGACGCCATCGGCCTCACTCATGAGCAGATTGCTCCAGCCATCATGCCGTTCAAAGTGCAGGACCT
TTGGAACAGGCAGCTTTCCTTCCAGCCATAGCATCATGTCCTTTTCCCGTTCCACATCATAGGTGGTCCC
TTTATACCGGCTGTCCGTCATTTTTAAATATAGGTTTTCATTTTCTCCCACCAGCTTATATACCTTAGCA
GGAGACATTCCTTCCGTATCTTTTACGCAGCGGTATTTTTCGATCAGTTTTTTCAATTCCGGTGATATTC
TCATTTTAGCCATTTATTATTTCCTTCCTCTTTTCTACAGTATTTAAAGATACCCCAAGAAGCTAATTAT
AACAAGACGAACTCCAATTCACTGTTCCTTGCATTCTAAAACCTTAAATACCAGAAAACAGCTTTTTCAA
AGTTGTTTTCAAAGTTGGCGTATAACATAGTATCGACGGAGCCGATTTTGAAACCGCGGTGATCACAGGC
AGCAACGCTCTGTCATCGTTACAATCAACATGCTACCCTCCGCGAGATCATCCGTGTTTCAAACCCGGCA
GCTTAGTTGCCGTTCTTCCGAATAGCATCGGTAACATGAGCAAAGTCTGCCGCCTTACAACGGCTCTCCC
GCTGACGCCGTCCCGGACTGATGGGCTGCCTGTATCGAGTGGTGATTTTGTGCCGAGCTGCCGGTCGGGG
AGCTGTTGGCTGGCTGGTGGCAGGATATATTGTGGTGTAAACAAATTGACGCTTAGACAACTTAATAACA
CATTGCGGACGTTTTTAATGTACTGAATTAACGCCGAATTAATTCGGGGGATCTGGATTTTAGTACTGGA
TTTTGGTTTTAGGAATTAGAAATTTTATTGATAGAAGTATTTTACAAATACAAATACATACTAAGGGTTT
CTTATATGCTCAACACATGAGCGAAACCCTATAGGAACCCTAATTCCCTTATCTGGGAACTACTCACACA
TTATTATGGAGAAACTCGAGCTTGTCGATCGACAGATCCGGTCGGCATCTACTCTATTTCTTTGCCCTCG
GACGAGTGCTGGGGCGTCGGTTTCCACTATCGGCGAGTACTTCTACACAGCCATCGGTCCAGACGGCCGC
GCTTCTGCGGGCGATTTGTGTACGCCCGACAGTCCCGGCTCCGGATCGGACGATTGCGTCGCATCGACCC
TGCGCCCAAGCTGCATCATCGAAATTGCCGTCAACCAAGCTCTGATAGAGTTGGTCAAGACCAATGCGGA
GCATATACGCCCGGAGTCGTGGCGATCCTGCAAGCTCCGGATGCCTCCGCTCGAAGTAGCGCGTCTGCTG
CTCCATACAAGCCAACCACGGCCTCCAGAAGAAGATGTTGGCGACCTCGTATTGGGAATCCCCGAACATC
GCCTCGCTCCAGTCAATGACCGCTGTTATGCGGCCATTGTCCGTCAGGACATTGTTGGAGCCGAAATCCG
CGTGCACGAGGTGCCGGACTTCGGGGCAGTCCTCGGCCCAAAGCATCAGCTCATCGAGAGCCTGCGCGAC
GGACGCACTGACGGTGTCGTCCATCACAGTTTGCCAGTGATACACATGGGGATCAGCAATCGCGCATATG
AAATCACGCCATGTAGTGTATTGACCGATTCCTTGCGGTCCGAATGGGCCGAACCCGCTCGTCTGGCTAA
GATCGGCCGCAGCGATCGCATCCATAGCCTCCGCGACCGGTTGTAGAACAGCGGGCAGTTCGGTTTCAGG
CAGGTCTTGCAACGTGACACCCTGTGCACGGCGGGAGATGCAATAGGTCAGGCTCTCGCTAAACTCCCCA
ATGTCAAGCACTTCCGGAATCGGGAGCGCGGCCGATGCAAAGTGCCGATAAACATAACGATCTTTGTAGA
AACCATCGGCGCAGCTATTTACCCGCAGGACATATCCACGCCCTCCTACATCGAAGCTGAAAGCACGAGA
TTCTTCGCCCTCCGAGAGCTGCATCAGGTCGGAGACGCTGTCGAACTTTTCGATCAGAAACTTCTCGACA
GACGTCGCGGTGAGTTCAGGCTTTTTCATATCTCATTGCCCCCCGGGATCTGCGAAAGCTCGAGAGAGAT
AGATTTGTAGAGAGAGACTGGTGATTTCAGCGTGTCCTCTCCAAATGAAATGAACTTCCTTATATAGAGG
AAGGTCTTGCGAAGGATAGTGGGATTGTGCGTCATCCCTTACGTCAGTGGAGATATCACATCAATCCACT
TGCTTTGAAGACGTGGTTGGAACGTCTTCTTTTTCCACGATGCTCCTCGTGGGTGGGGGTCCATCTTTGG
GACCACTGTCGGCAGAGGCATCTTGAACGATAGCCTTTCCTTTATCGCAATGATGGCATTTGTAGGTGCC
ACCTTCCTTTTCTACTGTCCTTTTGATGAAGTGACAGATAGCTGGGCAATGGAATCCGAGGAGGTTTCCC
GATATTACCCTTTGTTGAAAAGTCTCAATAGCCCTTTGGTCTTCTGAGACTGTATCTTTGATATTCTTGG
AGTAGACGAGAGTGTCGTGCTCCACCATGTTATCACATCAATCCACTTGCTTTGAAGACGTGGTTGGAAC
GTCTTCTTTTTCCACGATGCTCCTCGTGGGTGGGGGTCCATCTTTGGGACCACTGTCGGCAGAGGCATCT
TGAACGATAGCCTTTCCTTTATCGCAATGATGGCATTTGTAGGTGCCACCTTCCTTTTCTACTGTCCTTT
TGATGAAGTGACAGATAGCTGGGCAATGGAATCCGAGGAGGTTTCCCGATATTACCCTTTGTTGAAAAGT
CTCAATAGCCCTTTGGTCTTCTGAGACTGTATCTTTGATATTCTTGGAGTAGACGAGAGTGTCGTGCTCC
ACCATGTTGGCAAGCTGCTCTAGCCAATACGCAAACCGCCTCTCCCCGCGCGTTGGCCGATTCATTAATG
CAGCTGGCACGACAGGTTTCCCGACTGGAAAGCGGGCAGTGAGCGCAACGCAATTAATGTGAGTTAGCTC
ACTCATTAGGCACCCCAGGCTTTACACTTTATGCTTCCGGCTCGTATGTTGTGTGGAATTGTGAGCGGAT
AACAATTTCACACAGGAAACAGCTATGACCATGATTACGAATTCGAGCTCGGTACCCGGGGATCCCCCAT
CGTGGTAGATCCTTCAAGATCCACCATCAAAGTGTCTTTCTCCACAGACAATACGCGTTTCAAAACATGG
AGGACGTAATAACGATCTTTCAAACCGGGTGTAATAGCTAAGTTCCCATGGCTATGGATTCTTGCACCAA
ATATTTCATCAAATGTATGCAAACCTCCAGTGGAGCTTAAATGTGGTTTGCGATCAACAACAATAACAAG
AGAGAACACACCCTCTATCTTCGAAATTACTCCGTCCATGTTCACATCAGCATGTACACGCTCAATCTTA
ACGGTTCCCTTAAATGATAACCGGTTCAACTTAATATACGACCTGCTTCGGTTAGGTTCAATCTTACCAA
GTACAGGGAAATTAATAAACGTTGAAAGGGCTGAGTTATGGGTCATGACAAATTCAGGCCCATATTGATT
TTCATGTATGCGTTGCAACTTCATTTTAGGCTCATCATGGGCTTTACTTGATGGGCCTTTACGACGTTTC
CCATCAGTGCGTCTAACAAAAGTTCCACGCTTAGACGATTGATTACGTGAAACAAATCGTCTTTGAGAGT
AAGATACCCCACGCCTAAACTTTGTAGGATACATTATTCTCAGCACCTCTACAAAATGATTTGTTATTTT
AATGTTATTGTCAAAGACGATTTAAAATATTAAACTATCGTCCATTATATAGACAAGGCAAATACAAATA
AGCGATAGCCTAACTCCGTAGAGGAAATATAATTGGGCCACGTTCAATATATTGTACAATGTGTCAGAAG
CTTTGTCGTTACAAAGACCGGTCAAGATAGACATATACGCCCAATTATTTCGAACTTCAAATTAAAGGTT
TAACACCGAGATAAGCGTTAGCCAACGCTCCTCGACGCGCCACGTCGAGAGATGAGAGAGAGTGCGCCAA
AGGGGAGCGGGAGATGGTCCCCAGCACCAGGACTCCAAAAATTTGCGGCCATCCGGTAATATTATTACGG
ATGGCCGCTGAGATGTGTACACGTGTCCTATGGAGTCCCCAGAGGCTTTTAGTATTTATAGGACACCAAG
ACACCAGAAACAATAGGTTTTAGACGAGAGCTCTCCTGGTGTCCATGAACATATTTACGAATATGCCACT
AAACATAACATTCGAAGCTTTTTTAATTTCTTCAAATTTGCTCTCTATATAATCAGACTTAGTCTTAGAT
TATTATACTCATGTTATCTGAATAACCTAACATACTCATCCTTCGTTAGAACTATCGTTATTCCCTTTCT
GTTTAGAAACCCAGATTTTCTCTCTTCCTCCTTTCGAAACAGGTCGTTTCATTTTTCTGTTCTTCAACAC
AGTTTTTACTAAACCCAGATATTATTGAAGCCCCTGCCGCTGCGCGGTCGGATTTCTATAAATGAATTCT
CAGTTAGCGAATGCTCCAAATGCGTTTAATTACATAGAGTCTCATAGAGACGAATATCAGCTGTCGCATG
ATCTTACTGAGATACTACTTCAATTCCCTTCAACTGCAGCGCAATTTACAGCAAGGCTTAATCGTAGCTG
TATGAAAATCGACCATTGCGTCATCGAATATAGACAGCAAGTACCAATTAACGCAACTGGATCTGTGATA
GTGGAGATCCATGACAAGAGGATGACTGACGACGAATCCTTACAAGCGTCTTGGACATTTCCCTTAAGAT
GCAACATAGATCTCCACTATTTTTCATCTTCATTCTTCTCTCTAAAAGACCCCATTCCGTGGAAACTCTA
TTACAGAGTTAGCGACACAAATGTGCATCAACGAACACATTTTGCCAAGTTTAAGGGGAAATTGAAATTG
TCCACAGCTAAACATTCAGTGGATATCCCCTTCCGGGCACCAACAGTGAAAATTCATTCAAAACAATTTT
CACATAGAGATGTTGATTTCTCACATGTGGACTACGGAAGATGGGAGAGGAAGACCTTGAGGTCCAAATC
ATTGTCAAGAATTGGACTAACAGGCCCAATTGAATTACAACCAGGTGATTCATGGGCTTCAAGGAGCACA
ATTGGGTTTCCCAACCCACACACAGAATCAGAAGTGGAAAACGCGCTACATCCATATAGAGAACTCAACC
TGCTAGGAACTAGCGCATTAGACCCCGGGGATTCAGCATCACAAGCTGGGTTACAGAGGGCCCAATCAAC
CATAACGATGTCAGTGGCCCAATTAAGCGAGCTAGTTAGGACGACGGTTCAGGAATGTATTAACAATAAT
TGTAATCCTCCACAACCAAAGTCATTGCAATAAAATTGCGTGTTTTATTATTAATGCATATATTCAATCT
TAACGCCATTTTATTCATGGTTAACCTAAATAATCAAGATCGTAAGATACAAAGGTCGATGCCTTAGACA
TAGCATCGGACATCCAACAATAATATACCAAAATGGCGTTTTTGCTTATATTCGCATAAACACCGTTACA
TAAGTCATGTTCAAGATCGTTAAATGAGGCCCAACAGTTATAACGCCTATTAGATATCGTGGTAGATCCT
TCAAGATCCACCATCAAAGTGTCTTTCTCCACAGACAATACGCGTTTCAAAACATGGAGGACGTAATAAC
GATCTTTCAAACCGGGTGTAATAGCTAAGTTCCCATGGCTATGGATTCTTGCACCAAATATTTCATCAAA
TGTATGCAAACCTCCAGTGGAGCTTAAATGTGGTTTGCGATCAACAACAATAACAAGAGAGAACACACCC
TCTATCTTCGAAATTACTCCGTCCATGTTCACATCAGCATGTACACGCTCAATCTTAACGGTTCCCTTAA
ATGATAACCGGTTCAACTTAATATACGACCTGCTTCGGTTAGGTTCAATCTTACCAAGTACAGGGAAATT
AATAAACGTTGAAAGGGCTGAGTTATGGGTCATGACAAATTCAGGCCCATATTGATTTTCATGTATGCGT
TGCAACTTCATTTTAGGCTCATCATGGGCTTTACTTGATGGGCCTTTACGACGTTTCCCATCAGTGCGTC
TAACAAAAGTTCCACGCTTAGACGATTGATTACGTGAAACAAATCGTCTTTGAGAGTAAGATACCCCACG
CCTAAACTTTGTAGGATACATTATTCTCAGCACCTCTACAAAATGATTTGTTATTTTAATGTTATTGTCA
AAGACGATTTAAAATATTAAACTATCGTCCATTATATAGACAAGGCAAATACAAATAAGCGATAGCCTAA
CTCCGTAGAGGAAATATAATTGGGCCACGTTCAATATATTGTACAATGTGTCAGAAGCTTTGTCGTTACA
AAGACCGGTCAAGATAGACATATACGCCCAATTATTTCGAACTTCAAATTAAAGGTTTAACACCGAGATA
AGCGTTAGCCAACGCTCCTCGACGCGCCACGTCGAGAGATGAGAGAGAGTGCGCCAAAGGGGAGCGGGAG
ATGGTCCCCAGCACCAGGACTCCAAAAATTTGCGGCCATCCGGTAATATTATTACGGATGGCCGCTGAGA
TGTGTACACGTGTCCTATGGAGTCCCCAGAGGCTTTTAGTATTTATAGGACACCAAGACACCAGAAACAA
TAGGTTTTAGACGAGAGCTCTCCTGGTGTCCATGAACATATTTACGAATATGCCACTAAACATAACATTC
GAAGCTTTTTTAATTTCTTCAAATTTGCTCTCTATATAATCAGACTTAGTCTTAGATTATTATACTCATG
TTATCTGAATAACCTAACATACTCATCCTTCGTTAGAACTATCGTTATTCCCTTTCTGTTTAGAAACCCA
GATTTTCTCTCTTCCTCCTTTCGAAACAGGTCGTTTCATTTTTCTGTTCTTCAACACAGTTTTTACTAAA
CCCAGATATTATTGAAGCCCCTGCCGCTGCGCGGTCGGATTTCTATAAATGAATTCGATATCAAGCTTAT
CGATACCGTCGACCTGCAGGCATGCAAGCTTGGCACTGGCCGTCGTTTTACAACGTCGTGACTGGGAAAA
CCCTGGCGTTACCCAACTTAATCGCCTTGCAGCACATCCCCCTTTCGCCAGCTGGCGTAATAGCGAAGAG
GCCCGCACCGATCGCCCTTCCCAACAGTTGCGCAGCCTGAATGGCGAATGCTAGAGCAGCTTGAGCTTGG
ATCAGATTGTCGTTTCCCGCCTTCAGTTTAGCTTCATGGAGTCAAAGATTCAAATAGAGGACCTAACAGA
ACTCGCCGTAAAGACTGGCGAACAGTTCATACAGAGTCTCTTACGACTCAATGACAAGAAGAAAATCTTC
GTCAACATGGTGGAGCACGACACACTTGTCTACTCCAAAAATATCAAAGATACAGTCTCAGAAGACCAAA
GGGCAATTGAGACTTTTCAACAAAGGGTAATATCCGGAAACCTCCTCGGATTCCATTGCCCAGCTATCTG
TCACTTTATTGTGAAGATAGTGGAAAAGGAAGGTGGCTCCTACAAATGCCATCATTGCGATAAAGGAAAG
GCCATCGTTGAAGATGCCTCTGCCGACAGTGGTCCCAAAGATGGACCCCCACCCACGAGGAGCATCGTGG
AAAAAGAAGACGTTCCAACCACGTCTTCAAAGCAAGTGGATTGATGTGATATCTCCACTGACGTAAGGGA
TGACGCACAATCCCACTATCCTTCGCAAGACCCTTCCTCTATATAAGGAAGTTCATTTCATTTGGAGAGA
ACACGGGGGACTCTTGACCATGGTA
Features (pLannotate 1.2.2; 26 found; start..end, strand, type, name):
   2023..2041    +  CDS            9xHis (fragment): 9xHis affinity tag
   2076..2328    +  terminator     NOS terminator: nopaline synthase terminator and poly(A) signal
   2350..2374    +  misc_feature   RB T-DNA repeat: right border repeat from nopaline C58 T-DNA
   2713..3114    +  CDS            Y4CG_SINFN (fragment): Protein inferred from homology: Swiss-Prot protein existence level 3. From Sinorhizobium fredii (strain NBRC 101917 / NGR234).
   3674..4303    +  CDS            pVS1 StaA: stability protein from the Pseudomonas plasmid pVS1 (Heeb et al., 2000)
   4736..5804    +  CDS            pVS1 RepA (fragment): replication protein from the Pseudomonas plasmid pVS1 (Heeb et al., 2000)
   5870..6064    +  rep_origin     pVS1 oriV: origin of replication for the Pseudomonas plasmid pVS1 (Heeb et al., 2000)
   6267..6306    +  CDS            rop (fragment): Rop protein, which maintains plasmids at low copy number; rop
   6408..6548    +  misc_feature   bom: basis of mobility region from pBR322
   6734..7322    -  rep_origin     ori: high-copy-number ColE1/pMB1/pBR322/pUC origin of replication
   7409..8203    -  CDS            KanR: aminoglycoside phosphotransferase; aphA-3; confers resistance to kanamycin
   8628..8652    +  misc_feature   LB T-DNA repeat: left border repeat from nopaline C58 T-DNA
   8730..8904    -  polyA_signal   CaMV poly(A) signal: cauliflower mosaic virus polyadenylation signal
   8944..9969    -  CDS            HygR: hygromycin B phosphotransferase confers resistance to hygromycin
  10037..10714   -  promoter       CaMV 35S promoter (enhanced): cauliflower mosaic virus 35S promoter with a duplicated enhancer region
  10804..10892   +  CDS            lacI (fragment): lac repressor; lacI; The lac repressor binds to the lac operator to inhibit transcription in E. coli. This inhibition can be relieved by adding lactose or isopropyl-β-D-thiogalactopyranoside (IPTG).
  10905..10926   +  protein_bind   CAP binding site: CAP binding activates transcription in the presence of cAMP. E. coli catabolite activator protein
  10941..10971   +  promoter       lac promoter: promoter for the E. coli lac operon
  10975..10997   +  protein_bind   lac operator (fragment): The lac repressor binds to the lac operator to inhibit transcription in E. coli. This inhibition can be relieved by adding lactose or isopropyl-β-D-thiogalactopyranoside (IPTG). lac repressor encoded by lacI
  11046..11654   -  CDS            NSP_CALCV (fragment): Experimental evidence at protein level: Swiss-Prot protein existence level 1. Binds to the genomic viral ssDNA, shuttles it into and out of the cell nucleus. Begomoviruses use 2 proteins to transport their DNA from cell to cell. The nuclear shuttle protein (NSP) shuttles it between nucleus and cytoplasm and the movement protein (MP) probably transports the DNA-NSP complex to the cell periphery and facilitates movement across the cell wall (By similarity). From Cabbage leaf curl virus (isolate Jamaica) (CaLCuV).
  12452..13330   +  CDS            MVP_ABMVW: Experimental evidence at protein level: Swiss-Prot protein existence level 1. Transports viral genome to neighboring plant cells directly through plasmosdesmata, without any budding. The movement protein allows efficient cell to cell propagation, by bypassing the host cell wall barrier. Begomovirus genome is shuttled out of nucleus by Nuclear shuttle protein (NSP) and the movement protein transports the DNA-NSP complex to cell plasmodesmata and facilitates further movement across the cell wall. From Abutilon mosaic virus (isolate West India) (AbMV).
  13394..14161   -  CDS            NSP_CALCV: Experimental evidence at protein level: Swiss-Prot protein existence level 1. Binds to the genomic viral ssDNA, shuttles it into and out of the cell nucleus. Begomoviruses use 2 proteins to transport their DNA from cell to cell. The nuclear shuttle protein (NSP) shuttles it between nucleus and cytoplasm and the movement protein (MP) probably transports the DNA-NSP complex to the cell periphery and facilitates movement across the cell wall (By similarity). From Cabbage leaf curl virus (isolate Jamaica) (CaLCuV).
  14961..14995   +  misc_feature   MCS (fragment): pBluescript multiple cloning site
  15014..15168   +  CDS            lacZα (fragment): LacZα fragment of β-galactosidase; lacZ fragment
  15408..15749   +  promoter       CaMV 35S promoter: strong constitutive promoter from cauliflower mosaic virus
  15770..2017    +  CDS            GUS (across the origin): β-glucuronidase This version of the gusA gene has a 5' extension with a catalase intron to ensure expression in plants but not bacteria.
