[The description below was written by a language model from this plasmid's Addgene catalogue record and pLannotate feature annotations shown in this document.]
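Description:
pCVB is a plant binary (T-DNA) vector built on pCAMBIA1301 that carries the DNA-B component of the bipartite begomovirus Cabbage leaf curl virus (CaLCuV). The catalogue lists it as an empty backbone for plant expression. The backbone is given as about 12 kb, and the deposited full sequence is 15,775 nt. It replicates in E. coli from a ColE1/pMB1-type origin (with the pBR322 bom site) and carries the pVS1 oriV, RepA and StaA functions that allow replication and stable maintenance in Agrobacterium. Bacterial selection is by kanamycin through an aminoglycoside phosphotransferase gene located outside the T-DNA borders.

Between the left and right border repeats the usual pCAMBIA1301 cassettes are retained. These are a hygromycin phosphotransferase gene driven by an enhanced CaMV 35S promoter with a CaMV poly(A) signal for plant selection, and a 35S-driven GUS reporter containing a catalase intron (so it is expressed in plants but not bacteria), followed by a His-tag fragment and the NOS terminator. The viral insert lies in the lac promoter/lacZα cloning region. The annotation shows a full-length nuclear shuttle protein (NSP) gene, a movement protein gene (matched by homology to the Abutilon mosaic virus protein), and an additional partial NSP copy. This pattern suggests that more than one unit length of DNA-B is present, an arrangement commonly used to let the viral genome be released and replicate in plant cells, although the record does not say so explicitly. NSP and the movement protein provide nuclear export and cell-to-cell spread of the viral DNA. The associated publication concerns virus-based microRNA expression for gene function analysis in plants. There, a DNA-B clone like pCVB would presumably be delivered alongside a DNA-A-derived vector, though the record does not describe that partner.
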