Addgene plasmid #32471: pCVB
Purpose: (Empty Backbone)
Depositing lab: Yule Liu. Depositing organization: Tsinghua University. Publication: Virus-based microRNA expression for gene functional analysis in plants. Tang Y, Wang F, Zhao J, Xie K, Hong Y, Liu Y. Plant Physiol. 2010 Jun;153(2):632-41. Epub 2010 Apr 13. 10.1104/pp.110.155796 PubMed 20388670.
Backbone
  Vector backbone: pCAMBIA1301
  Backbone size (bp): 12000
  Modifications to backbone: CaLCuV DNA-B sequence inserted
  Vector type: Plant Expression
Growth in bacteria
  Bacterial resistance: Kanamycin, 50 μg/mL
  Growth temperature: 37°C
  Growth strain: DH5alpha
  Copy number: High Copy
Resource information
  A portion of this plasmid was derived from a plasmid made by: The originally clone is received form Dr.Dominique Robertson (NC state University, USA)
Terms and licenses: Academic/Nonprofit Terms; Industry Terms: Not Available to Industry
How to cite: pCVB was a gift from Yule Liu (Addgene plasmid # 32471 ; http://n2t.net/addgene:32471 ; RRID:Addgene_32471)
