>Addgene plasmid #32471 | pCVB | addgene partial sequence | sequence record 43432 | M13pUC-Fwd 5'-CCCAGTCACGACGTTGTAAAACG-3'
GCCTGCGGTCGACGGTATCGATAAGCTTGAATATCGAATTCATTTATAGAAATCCGACCGCGCAGCGGCA
GGGGCTTCAATAATATCTGGGTTTAGTAAAAACTGTGTTGAAGAACAGAAAAATGAAACGACCTGTTTCG
AAAGGAGGAAGAGAGAAAATCTGGGTTTCTAAACAGAAAGGGAATAACGATAGTTCTAACGAAGGATGAG
TATGTTAGGTTATTCAGATAACATGAGTATAATAATCTAAGACTAAGTCTGATTATATAGAGAGCAAATT
TGAAGAAATTAAAAAAGCTTCGAATGTTATGTTAGTGGCATATTCGTAAATATGTTCATGGACACCAGGA
GAGCTCTCGTCTAAAACCTATTGTTTCTGGTGTCTTGGTGTCCTATAAATACTAAAAGCCTCTGGGGACT
CCATAGGACACGTGTACACATCTCAGCGGCCATCCGTAATAATATTACCGGATGGCCGCAAATTTTTGGA
GTCCTGGTGCTGGGGACCATCTCCCGCTCCCCTTTGGCGCACTCTCTCTCATCTCTCGACGTGGCGCGTC
GAGGAGCGTTGGCTAACGCTTATCTCGGTGTTAAACCTTTAATTTGAAGTTCGAAATAATTGGGCGTATA
TGTCTATCTTGACCGGTCTTTGTAACGACAAAGCTTCTGACACATTGTACAATATATTGAACGTGGCCCA
ATTATATTTCCTCTACGGAGTTAGGCTATCGCTTATTTGTATTTACCTTGTCTATATAATGGACGATAGT
